Addgene plasmid #162515: GFP-GLT1a
Purpose: Rat GLT-1a cDNA N-terminally tagged with EGFP
Depositing lab: Josef Kittler. Publication: Neuronal activity mediated regulation of glutamate transporter GLT-1 surface diffusion in rat astrocytes in dissociated and slice cultures. Al Awabdh S, Gupta-Agarwal S, Sheehan DF, Muir J, Norkett R, Twelvetrees AE, Griffin LD, Kittler JT. Glia. 2016 Jul;64(7):1252-64. doi: 10.1002/glia.22997. PubMed 27189737.
Backbone
  Vector backbone: pEGFP-C1 (Clontech)
  Vector type: Mammalian Expression
Growth in bacteria
  Bacterial resistance: Kanamycin, 50 μg/mL
  Growth temperature: 37°C
  Growth strain: DH5alpha
  Copy number: High Copy
Gene/Insert
  Gene/Insert name: GLT1a
  Species: R. norvegicus (rat)
  Entrez Gene: Slc1a2 (a.k.a. Eaat2, Glt, Glt-1)
  Promoter: CMV
  Cloning method: Restriction Enzyme; 5′ cloning site Unknown (unknown if destroyed)
Terms and licenses: Academic/Nonprofit Terms; Industry Terms: Not Available to Industry
How to cite: GFP-GLT1a was a gift from Josef Kittler (Addgene plasmid # 162515 ; http://n2t.net/addgene:162515 ; RRID:Addgene_162515)
