[The description below was written by a language model from this plasmid's Addgene catalogue record and pLannotate feature annotations shown in this document.]
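Description:
GFP-GLT1a is a mammalian expression plasmid built on the Clontech pEGFP-C1 backbone, about 6.4 kb in the sequenced record, that encodes the rat glutamate transporter GLT-1a (Slc1a2, also called EAAT2) fused at its N-terminus to EGFP. Transcription is driven by the human cytomegalovirus immediate early enhancer and promoter. The EGFP coding sequence comes first, followed by a short remnant of the multiple cloning site that acts as a linker, and then the Slc1a2 open reading frame. An SV40 polyadenylation signal terminates the transcript. The insert was introduced by restriction cloning, but the record does not identify the sites used.

In bacteria the plasmid replicates from a high-copy ColE1/pUC-type origin and is selected with kanamycin. The NeoR/KanR gene (Tn5 aminoglycoside phosphotransferase) sits behind tandem promoters, a bacterial bla promoter and the SV40 enhancer/early promoter, and is followed by an HSV TK polyadenylation signal. This arrangement lets the same cassette confer kanamycin resistance in E. coli and G418 resistance in mammalian cells, so stable lines could be selected. An f1 origin is also present for single-stranded DNA production. The short large T antigen, ble and bGH poly(A) fragments in the annotation are probably partial matches to backbone sequence rather than functional elements.

The encoded protein is a sodium-dependent, high-affinity transporter that takes up L-glutamate and aspartate. Tagging it with EGFP allows its expression, localisation and trafficking to be followed by fluorescence in transfected cells. The associated publication examined how neuronal activity regulates GLT-1 surface diffusion in rat astrocytes in dissociated and slice cultures.
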