Features (pLannotate 1.2.2; 15 found; start..end, strand, type, name):
     72..375     +  enhancer       CMV enhancer: human cytomegalovirus immediate early enhancer
    376..579     +  promoter       CMV promoter: human cytomegalovirus (CMV) immediate early promoter
    624..1340    +  CDS            EGFP: EGFP is a basic (constitutively fluorescent) green fluorescent protein published in 1996, derived from Aequorea victoria. It is reported to be a rapidly-maturing weak dimer with moderate acid sensitivity.
   1341..1376    +  misc_feature   MCS (fragment): multiple cloning site
   1377..3095    +  CDS            Slc1a2: EAA2_RAT - Also known as Eaat2, Glt1. Experimental evidence at protein level: Swiss-Prot protein existence level 1. Sodium-dependent, high-affinity amino acid transporter that mediates the uptake of L-glutamate and also L-aspartate and D-aspartate (PubMed:1448170, PubMed:7913472). Functions as a symporter that transports one amino acid molecule together with two or three Na(+) ions and one proton, in parallel with the counter-transport of one K(+) ion (PubMed:1448170). Mediates Cl(-) flux that is not coupled to amino acid transport; this avoids the accumulation of negative charges due to aspar
   3121..3205    +  CDS            large T antigen (fragment): large T antigen from SV40 (simian virus 40)
   3228..3349    +  polyA_signal   SV40 poly(A) signal: SV40 polyadenylation signal
   3383..3811    -  rep_origin     f1 ori (sequence partly withheld): f1 bacteriophage origin of replication; arrow indicates direction of (+) strand synthesis
   3838..3942    +  promoter       AmpR promoter: bla
   3944..4301    +  promoter       SV40 promoter: SV40 enhancer and early promoter
   4336..5130    +  CDS            NeoR/KanR: aminoglycoside phosphotransferase from Tn5; aph(3')-II (or nptII); confers resistance to neomycin, kanamycin, and G418 (Geneticin®)
   5151..5303    +  CDS            ble (fragment): BLE_KLEPN - Experimental evidence at protein level: Swiss-Prot protein existence level 1. Binding protein with a strong affinity to the bleomycin family of antibiotics. Binds to CL990; an antimitotic-antibiotic compound. From Klebsiella pneumoniae.
   5362..5409    +  polyA_signal   HSV TK poly(A) signal: herpes simplex virus thymidine kinase polyadenylation signal (Cole and Stacy, 1985)
   5500..5516    -  polyA_signal   bGH poly(A) signal (fragment): bovine growth hormone polyadenylation signal
   5738..6326    +  rep_origin     ori: high-copy-number ColE1/pMB1/pBR322/pUC origin of replication
>Addgene plasmid #162515 | GFP-GLT1a | addgene full sequence | sequence record 321937 | Addgene NGS Result
CCGCCATGCATTAGTTATTAATAGTAATCAATTACGGGGTCATTAGTTCATAGCCCATATATGGAGTTCC
GCGTTACATAACTTACGGTAAATGGCCCGCCTGGCTGACCGCCCAACGACCCCCGCCCATTGACGTCAAT
AATGACGTATGTTCCCATAGTAACGCCAATAGGGACTTTCCATTGACGTCAATGGGTGGAGTATTTACGG
TAAACTGCCCACTTGGCAGTACATCAAGTGTATCATATGCCAAGTACGCCCCCTATTGACGTCAATGACG
GTAAATGGCCCGCCTGGCATTATGCCCAGTACATGACCTTATGGGACTTTCCTACTTGGCAGTACATCTA
CGTATTAGTCATCGCTATTACCATGGTGATGCGGTTTTGGCAGTACATCAATGGGCGTGGATAGCGGTTT
GACTCACGGGGATTTCCAAGTCTCCACCCCATTGACGTCAATGGGAGTTTGTTTTGGCACCAAAATCAAC
GGGACTTTCCAAAATGTCGTAACAACTCCGCCCCATTGACGCAAATGGGCGGTAGGCGTGTACGGTGGGA
GGTCTATATAAGCAGAGCTGGTTTAGTGAACCGTCAGATCCGCTAGCGCTACCGGTCGCCACCATGGTGA
GCAAGGGCGAGGAGCTGTTCACCGGGGTGGTGCCCATCCTGGTCGAGCTGGACGGCGACGTAAACGGCCA
CAAGTTCAGCGTGTCCGGCGAGGGCGAGGGCGATGCCACCTACGGCAAGCTGACCCTGAAGTTCATCTGC
ACCACCGGCAAGCTGCCCGTGCCCTGGCCCACCCTCGTGACCACCCTGACCTACGGCGTGCAGTGCTTCA
GCCGCTACCCCGACCACATGAAGCAGCACGACTTCTTCAAGTCCGCCATGCCCGAAGGCTACGTCCAGGA
GCGCACCATCTTCTTCAAGGACGACGGCAACTACAAGACCCGCGCCGAGGTGAAGTTCGAGGGCGACACC
CTGGTGAACCGCATCGAGCTGAAGGGCATCGACTTCAAGGAGGACGGCAACATCCTGGGGCACAAGCTGG
AGTACAACTACAACAGCCACAACGTCTATATCATGGCCGACAAGCAGAAGAACGGCATCAAGGTGAACTT
CAAGATCCGCCACAACATCGAGGACGGCAGCGTGCAGCTCGCCGACCACTACCAGCAGAACACCCCCATC
GGCGACGGCCCCGTGCTGCTGCCCGACAACCACTACCTGAGCACCCAGTCCGCCCTGAGCAAAGACCCCA
ACGAGAAGCGCGATCACATGGTCCTGCTGGAGTTCGTGACCGCCGCCGGGATCACTCTCGGCATGGACGA
GCTGTACAAGTCCGGACTCAGATCTCGAGCTCAAGCTTCGAATTCTATGGCATCAACCGAGGGTGCCAAC
AATATGCCCAAGCAGGTGGAAGTGCGCATGCACGACAGCCACCTCAGCTCCGAGGAGCCAAAGCACCGAA
ACCTGGGCATGCGCATGTGCGACAAGCTGGGGAAGAACCTCCTGCTCTCACTGACTGTGTTTGGTGTCAT
CCTGGGAGCAGTATGTGGCGGGCTGCTTCGCTTGGCGGCTCCCATCCACCCTGATGTGGTCATGTTGATA
GCCTTCCCGGGGGACATCCTCATGAGGATGCTGAAGATGCTCATCCTCCCTCTCATCATTTCCAGTCTCA
TCACAGGGCTGTCAGGGCTGGATGCTAAAGCCAGCGGCCGCCTAGGCACGAGAGCCATGGTATATTACAT
GTCCACGACCATCATTGCCGCTGTGCTGGGGGTCATCCTGGTGTTGGCCATCCACCCTGGGAATCCCAAA
CTCAAGAAGCAGCTGGGGCCTGGGAAGAAGAACGACGAGGTGTCCAGCCTGGATGCCTTCCTGGATCTCA
TTAGAAATCTCTTCCCGGAGAACCTGGTACAAGCCTGTTTCCAACAGATTCAGACTGTGACAAAGAAAGT
TCTGGTGGCACCTCCATCCGAGGAGGCCAATACAACCAAGGCAGTCATCTCCCTGTTGAATGAGACCATG
AATGAGGCCCCTGAAGAAACTAAGATCGTTATCAAGAAGGGCCTGGAGTTCAAGGACGGGATGAATGTCT
TAGGTCTGATTGGATTCTTTATTGCTTTCGGCATTGCCATGGGGAAGATGGGTGAGCAGGCCAAGCTGAT
GGTGGAGTTCTTCAACATTCTGAACGAGATTGTCATGAAGTTAGTGATCATGATCATGTGGTATTCCCCG
CTGGGTATCGCCTGCTTGATCTGTGGGAAGATCATCGCCATCAAGGACTTAGAAGTGGTTGCTAGGCAGC
TGGGGATGTACATGATCACAGTGATCGTGGGCCTCATCATTCATGGGGGCATCTTTCTCCCCTTGATTTA
CTTTGTAGTGACCAGAAAAAACCCATTCTCCTTTTTTGCTGGCATTTTCCAAGCCTGGATCACTGCCCTG
GGAACCGCTTCCAGTGCTGGAACTTTGCCTGTCACCTTCCGTTGCTTGGAAGATAATCTAGGGATTGACA
AGCGTGTGACCAGATTCGTCCTCCCAGTCGGAGCAACCATTAACATGGATGGTACAGCCCTTTACGAAGC
CGTGGCAGCCATCTTCATAGCCCAGATGAATGGGGTCATCCTGGATGGAGGTCAGATAGTGACTGTAAGC
CTTACAGCAACTCTGGCGAGCATTGGTGCAGCCAGTATTCCCAGCGCCGGGTTGGTCACCATGCTCCTCA
TTCTCACAGCTGTGGGCCTGCCGACAGAGGACATCAGTCTGCTGGTGGCAGTGGACTGGCTGCTGGATAG
AATGAGAACTTCGGTCAATGTAGTGGGCGATTCTTTTGGGGCTGGGATTGTCTATCACCTTTCCAAGTCC
GAGCTGGACACCATTGACTCCCAACACCGAATGCACGAAGACATCGAAATGACCAAGACGCAGTCCGTTT
ATGACGACACGAAGAACCACAGGGAAAGCAACTCTAATCAGTGTGTCTATGCCGCACACAACTCTGTCGT
AATAGATGAGTGCAAGGTAACTCTGGCGGCCAATGGAAAGTCAGCTGACTGCAGTGTTGAGGAAGAACCT
TGGAAACGTGAAAAATAAGGATCCACCGGATCTAGATAACTGATCATAATCAGCCATACCACATTTGTAG
AGGTTTTACTTGCTTTAAAAAACCTCCCACACCTCCCCCTGAACCTGAAACATAAAATGAATGCAATTGT
TGTTGTTAACTTGTTTATTGCAGCTTATAATGGTTACAAATAAAGCAATAGCATCACAAATTTCACAAAT
AAAGCATTTTTTTCACTGCATTCTAGTTGTGGTTTGTCCAAACTCATCAATGTATCTTAACGCGTAAATT
GTAAGCGTTAATATTTTGTTAAAATTCGCGTTAAATTTTTGTTAAATCAGCTCATTTTTTAACCAATAGG
CCGAAATCGGCAAAATCCCTTATAAATCAAAAGAATAGACCGAGATAGGGT
[37 nt withheld, positions 3482-3518]
AAAGAACGTGGACTCCAACGTCAAAGG
[49 nt withheld, positions 3546-3594]
T
[91 nt withheld, positions 3596-3686]
G
[124 nt withheld, positions 3688-3811]
CAGGTGGCACTTTTCGGGGAAATGTGCGCGGAACCCCTATTTGTTTATTTTTCTAAATACATTCAAATAT
GTATCCGCTCATGAGACAATAACCCTGATAAATGCTTCAATAATATTGAAAAAGGAAGAGTCCTGAGGCG
GAAAGAACCAGCTGTGGAATGTGTGTCAGTTAGGGTGTGGAAAGTCCCCAGGCTCCCCAGCAGGCAGAAG
TATGCAAAGCATGCATCTCAATTAGTCAGCAACCAGGTGTGGAAAGTCCCCAGGCTCCCCAGCAGGCAGA
AGTATGCAAAGCATGCATCTCAATTAGTCAGCAACCATAGTCCCGCCCCTAACTCCGCCCATCCCGCCCC
TAACTCCGCCCAGTTCCGCCCATTCTCCGCCCCATGGCTGACTAATTTTTTTTATTTATGCAGAGGCCGA
GGCCGCCTCGGCCTCTGAGCTATTCCAGAAGTAGTGAGGAGGCTTTTTTGGAGGCCTAGGCTTTTGCAAA
GATCGATCAAGAGACAGGATGAGGATCGTTTCGCATGATTGAACAAGATGGATTGCACGCAGGTTCTCCG
GCCGCTTGGGTGGAGAGGCTATTCGGCTATGACTGGGCACAACAGACAATCGGCTGCTCTGATGCCGCCG
TGTTCCGGCTGTCAGCGCAGGGGCGCCCGGTTCTTTTTGTCAAGACCGACCTGTCCGGTGCCCTGAATGA
ACTGCAAGACGAGGCAGCGCGGCTATCGTGGCTGGCCACGACGGGCGTTCCTTGCGCAGCTGTGCTCGAC
GTTGTCACTGAAGCGGGAAGGGACTGGCTGCTATTGGGCGAAGTGCCGGGGCAGGATCTCCTGTCATCTC
ACCTTGCTCCTGCCGAGAAAGTATCCATCATGGCTGATGCAATGCGGCGGCTGCATACGCTTGATCCGGC
TACCTGCCCATTCGACCACCAAGCGAAACATCGCATCGAGCGAGCACGTACTCGGATGGAAGCCGGTCTT
GTCGATCAGGATGATCTGGACGAAGAGCATCAGGGGCTCGCGCCAGCCGAACTGTTCGCCAGGCTCAAGG
CGAGCATGCCCGACGGCGAGGATCTCGTCGTGACCCATGGCGATGCCTGCTTGCCGAATATCATGGTGGA
AAATGGCCGCTTTTCTGGATTCATCGACTGTGGCCGGCTGGGTGTGGCGGACCGCTATCAGGACATAGCG
TTGGCTACCCGTGATATTGCTGAAGAGCTTGGCGGCGAATGGGCTGACCGCTTCCTCGTGCTTTACGGTA
TCGCCGCTCCCGATTCGCAGCGCATCGCCTTCTATCGCCTTCTTGACGAGTTCTTCTGAGCGGGACTCTG
GGGTTCGAAATGACCGACCAAGCGACGCCCAACCTGCCATCACGAGATTTCGATTCCACCGCCGCCTTCT
ATGAAAGGTTGGGCTTCGGAATCGTTTTCCGGGACGCCGGCTGGATGATCCTCCAGCGCGGGGATCTCAT
GCTGGAGTTCTTCGCCCACCCTAGGGGGAGGCTAACTGAAACACGGAAGGAGACAATACCGGAAGGAACC
CGCGCTATGACGGCAATAAAAAGACAGAATAAAACGCACGGTGTTGGGTCGTTTGTTCATAAACGCGGGG
TTCGGTCCCAGGGCTGGCACTCTGTCGATACCCCACCGAGACCCCATTGGGGCCAATACGCCCGCGTTTC
TTCCTTTTCCCCACCCCACCCCCCAAGTTCGGGTGAAGGCCCAGGGCTCGCAGCCAACGTCGGGGCGGCA
GGCCCTGCCATAGCCTCAGGTTACTCATATATACTTTAGATTGATTTAAAACTTCATTTTTAATTTAAAA
GGATCTAGGTGAAGATCCTTTTTGATAATCTCATGACCAAAATCCCTTAACGTGAGTTTTCGTTCCACTG
AGCGTCAGACCCCGTAGAAAAGATCAAAGGATCTTCTTGAGATCCTTTTTTTCTGCGCGTAATCTGCTGC
TTGCAAACAAAAAAACCACCGCTACCAGCGGTGGTTTGTTTGCCGGATCAAGAGCTACCAACTCTTTTTC
CGAAGGTAACTGGCTTCAGCAGAGCGCAGATACCAAATACTGTTCTTCTAGTGTAGCCGTAGTTAGGCCA
CCACTTCAAGAACTCTGTAGCACCGCCTACATACCTCGCTCTGCTAATCCTGTTACCAGTGGCTGCTGCC
AGTGGCGATAAGTCGTGTCTTACCGGGTTGGACTCAAGACGATAGTTACCGGATAAGGCGCAGCGGTCGG
GCTGAACGGGGGGTTCGTGCACACAGCCCAGCTTGGAGCGAACGACCTACACCGAACTGAGATACCTACA
GCGTGAGCTATGAGAAAGCGCCACGCTTCCCGAAGGGAGAAAGGCGGACAGGTATCCGGTAAGCGGCAGG
GTCGGAACAGGAGAGCGCACGAGGGAGCTTCCAGGGGGAAACGCCTGGTATCTTTATAGTCCTGTCGGGT
TTCGCCACCTCTGACTTGAGCGTCGATTTTTGTGATGCTCGTCAGGGGGGCGGAGCCTATGGAAAAACGC
CAGCAACGCGGCCTTTTTACGGTTCCTGGCCTTTTGCTGGCCTTTTGCTCACATGTTCTTTCCTGCGTTA
TCCCCTGATTCTGTGGATAACCGTATTA
